>Addgene plasmid #86292 | pFETCh_SOX5 | depositor full sequence | sequence record 168173 | Full Sequence
ACATAAGGTATTAGGCCTGGTGCGGTGGCTCACGCCTGTAATCCCAACACTTTGGGAGGCCGAGGCAGGT
GGATCACCTGAGGTCAGGAGTTCAAGACCAGCCTGGCCAACATGGTGAAACCCCGTCTGTACTAAAAATA
CAAAAGCTAGCCAGGTGTGGTGGCAGGCGCCTGTATTCCCAGCTACTTGGGGGGCTGAGGCAGGAGAATC
GCTTGAACCCTGGAGGGGGAGGTTGCAGTGAGGCAAGATCACGCCATTGCACTGCAGCCTAGGCAACAGG
AGCGAAACTACGTCATCTCAAAAAAAAAAAAAAAAAAGAAAAGAAAAGAAAAACAAGGTATTAAAGTTCA
AGTAGGATGGAGTTTGAAAAATGTTAGGCAATTAGATAAAATTAGTACCTTAGAATTGGACATTGCTGAG
CAAATTAATTATGTAGTAAAGTCCACATCTAACTATTCACTTACCCACGATGTCTTTTTGGAAATTCCTT
TCTTGACAGGCAACAAGCACAGATCCCCATTGCCACTGCTGGTGTTGTGTACCCTGGAGCCATCGCCATG
GCTGGGATGCCCTCCCCTCACCTGCCCTCGGAGCACTCAAGCGTGTCTAGCAGCCCAGAGCCTGGGATGC
CTGTTATCCAGAGCACTTACGGTGTGAAAGGAGAGGAGCCACATATCAAAGAAGAGATACAGGCCGAGGA
CATCAATGGAGAAATTTATGATGAGTACGACGAGGAAGAGGATGATCCAGATGTAGATTATGGGAGTGAC
AGTGAAAACCATATTGCAGGACAAGCCAACGGGAGCGGAGGAGGTTCCGGTGGAGGTGGTTCTGGAGATT
ACAAGGATGACGACGATAAGGGCGATTACAAGGATGACGACGATAAGGGAGATTACAAGGATGACGACGA
TAAGGTTTCAGGAAGCGGAGCTACTAACTTCAGCCTGCTGAAGCAGGCTGGAGACGTGGAGGAGAACCCT
GGACCTGGATCGTTTCGCATGATTGAACAAGATGGATTGCACGCAGGTTCTCCGGCCGCTTGGGTGGAGA
GGCTATTCGGCTATGACTGGGCACAACAGACAATCGGCTGCTCTGATGCCGCCGTGTTCCGGCTGTCAGC
GCAGGGGCGCCCGGTTCTTTTTGTCAAGACCGACCTGTCCGGTGCCCTGAATGAACTGCAGGACGAGGCA
GCGCGGCTATCGTGGCTGGCCACGACGGGCGTTCCTTGCGCAGCTGTGCTCGACGTTGTCACTGAAGCGG
GAAGGGACTGGCTGCTATTGGGCGAAGTGCCGGGGCAGGATCTCCTGTCATCTCACCTTGCTCCTGCCGA
GAAAGTATCCATCATGGCTGATGCAATGCGGCGGCTGCATACGCTTGATCCGGCTACCTGCCCATTCGAC
CACCAAGCGAAACATCGCATCGAGCGAGCACGTACTCGGATGGAAGCCGGTCTTGTCGATCAGGATGATC
TGGACGAAGAGCATCAGGGGCTCGCGCCAGCCGAACTGTTCGCCAGGCTCAAGGCGCGCATGCCCGACGG
CGAGGATCTCGTCGTGACCCATGGCGATGCCTGCTTGCCGAATATCATGGTGGAAAATGGCCGCTTTTCT
GGATTCATCGACTGTGGCCGGCTGGGTGTGGCCGACCGCTATCAGGACATAGCGTTGGCTACCCGTGATA
TTGCTGAAGAGCTTGGCGGCGAATGGGCTGACCGCTTCCTCGTGCTTTACGGTATCGCCGCTCCCGATTC
GCAGCGCATCGCCTTCTATCGCCTTCTTGACGAGTTCTTCTGATTCGAACATCGGGTCAAAAGATTGTTG
TGACCTTAGGACTTAAAGAAGCCCTAACTGGTTCATCCTTACCAGTGGCCAAGCACATTAACTTTCTCAT
ACACTGACTGTTACTTTAACTGTTAGTCTTAAATAGTTGGGACATCAGCTGACTAATAGACCTCAGCCTC
AAAAGGCTTGGAAAGAAAAAACAAATACAACAAGCAAACAACAATATCAACAACAAGAGATTGAAATAAG
CTATGGGTAAAATAATGCCAGTAATTCAGCTGCTACATCCAAGCACTGAAGTCTTACCCGTCAACTTTTT
TTTTTTTTTAAATAAACTTTATGGCTGTTTGTTCTACAATGTTCTAGAAATTCTCACTCAGGTACACAGT
GCCAACAAGTGGCTTGTGAATGTGTTTTGTTGTTTTGTGCTACAATTTTTAAAAAGAAAAAAGTTTTGTT
TTGTTTTTTGGGGTTTCTGGGTTTTTTCCTTTTCTTTTTCTTTCCTTTCATTTTTTTTCTTTGTAATGCA
CCTGACAGAAAAAAAAGAAAAATGAATTTCTCTTTACTTCTCTCCACCTTCTCCATCTCTCTACTTTAAA
GATGGAAGTCTGTGCATGAGGGGAAAGAGGGAAAAAGAGCCTGTTTTTAACTTCCTTGCTATCCACCACA
AAATAAGCAATTATTTTCTTTAGAGGACTTTATCTATTGCACACCACACTACATCTTTGAGCAAGTGCCA
AATTTGTACTGAAGTGTTGACCAAGTTCATTTTTTCTCTTTACTTTTTCCTTTTCCTTCTTAAGTTAGGA
CAGTGTTAAATCTTAGACAATCCCTTGAAAAACCTGAAATACCAGCAGCTGGCTTGGAAAGTCCTCTCCA
CTGACTGTAGCCTCCAATTCACTGGCCGTCGTTCACTGGCCGTCGTTTTACAACGTCGTGACTGGGAAAA
CCCTGGCGTTACCCAACTTAATCGCCTTGCAGCACATCCCCCTTTCGCCAGCTGGCGTAATAGCGAAGAG
GCCCGCACCGATCGCCCTTCCCAACAGTTGCGCAGCCTGAATGGCGAATGCGATTTATTCAACAAAGCCG
CCGTCCCGTCAAGTCAGCGTAATGCTCTGCCAGTGTTACAACCAATTAACCAATTCTGATTAGAAAAACT
CATCGAGCATCAAATGAAACTGCAATTTATTCATATCAGGATTATCAATACCATATTTTTGAAAAAGCCG
TTTCTGTAATGAAGGAGAAAACTCACCGAGGCAGTTCCATAGGATGGCAAGATCCTGGTATCGGTCTGCG
ATTCCGACTCGTCCAACATCAATACAACCTATTAATTTCCCCTCGTCAAAAATAAGGTTATCAAGTGAGA
AATCACCATGAGTGACGACTGAATCCGGTGAGAATGGCAAAAGCTTATGCATTTCTTTCCAGACTTGTTC
AACAGGCCAGCCATTACGCTCGTCATCAAAATCACTCGCATCAACCAAACCGTTATTCATTCGTGATTGC
GCCTGAGCGAGACGAAATACGCGATCGCTGTTAAAAGGACAATTACAAACAGGAATCGAATGCAACCGGC
GCAGGAACACTGCCAGCGCATCAACAATATTTTCACCTGAATCAGGATATTCTTCTAATACCTGGAATGC
TGTTTTCCCGGGGATCGCAGTGGTGAGTAACCATGCATCATCAGGAGTACGGATAAAATGCTTGATGGTC
GGAAGAGGCATAAATTCCGTCAGCCAGTTTAGTCTGACCATCTCATCTGTAACATCATTGGCAACGCTAC
CTTTGCCATGTTTCAGAAACAACTCTGGCGCATCGGGCTTCCCATACAATCGATAGATTGTCGCACCTGA
TTGCCCGACATTATCGCGAGCCCATTTATACCCATATAAATCAGCATCCATGTTGGAATTTAATCGCGGC
TTCGAGCAAGACGTTTCCCGTTGAATATGGCTCATAACACCCCTTGTATTACTGTTTATGTAAGCAGACA
GTTTTATTGTTCATGATGATATATTTTTATCTTGTGCAATGTAACATCAGAGATTTTGAGACACAACGTG
GCTTTGTTGAATAAATCGAACTTTTGCTGAGTTGAAGGATCAGATCACGCATCTTCCCGACAACGCAGAC
CGTTCCGTGGCAAAGCAAAAGTTCAAAATCACCAACTGGTCCACCTACAACAAAGCTCTCATCAACCGTG
GCTCCCTCACTTTCTGGCTGGATGATGGGGCGATTCAGGCCTGGTATGAGTCAGCAACACCTTCTTCACG
AGGCAGACCTCTCGACGGAGTTCCACTGAGCGTCAGACCCCGTAGAAAAGATCAAAGGATCTTCTTGAGA
TCCTTTTTTTCTGCGCGTAATCTGCTGCTTGCAAACAAAAAAACCACCGCTACCAGCGGTGGTTTGTTTG
CCGGATCAAGAGCTACCAACTCTTTTTCCGAAGGTAACTGGCTTCAGCAGAGCGCAGATACCAAATACTG
TTCTTCTAGTGTAGCCGTAGTTAGGCCACCACTTCAAGAACTCTGTAGCACCGCCTACATACCTCGCTCT
GCTAATCCTGTTACCAGTGGCTGCTGCCAGTGGCGATAAGTCGTGTCTTACCGGGTTGGACTCAAGACGA
TAGTTACCGGATAAGGCGCAGCGGTCGGGCTGAACGGGGGGTTCGTGCACACAGCCCAGCTTGGAGCGAA
CGACCTACACCGAACTGAGATACCTACAGCGTGAGCTATGAGAAAGCGCCACGCTTCCCGAAGGGAGAAA
GGCGGACAGGTATCCGGTAAGCGGCAGGGTCGGAACAGGAGAGCGCACGAGGGAGCTTCCAGGGGGAAAC
GCCTGGTATCTTTATAGTCCTGTCGGGTTTCGCCACCTCTGACTTGAGCGTCGATTTTTGTGATGCTCGT
CAGGGGGGCGGAGCCTATGGAAAAACGCCAGCAACGCGGCCTTTTTACGGTTCCTGGCCTTTTGCTGGCC
TTTTGCTCACATGTTCTTTCCTGCGTTATCCCCTGATTCTGTGGATAACCGTATTACCGCCTTTGAGTGA
GCTGATACCGCTCGCCGCAGCCGAACGACCGAGCGCAGCGAGTCAGTGAGCGAGGAAGCGGAAGAAGCTC
GCACATTCAGCAGCGTTTTTCAGCGCGTTTTCGATCAACGTTTCAATGTTGGTATCAACACCAGGTTTAA
CTTTGAACTTATCGGCACTGACGGTTACTGATTTTGAACTTTTGCTTTGCCACGGAACGGTCTGCGTTGT
CGGGAAGATGCGTGATCTGATCCTTCAACTCAGCAAAAGTTCCCAATACGCAAACCGCCTCTCCCCGCGC
GTTGGCCGATTCATTAATGCAGCTGGCACGACAGGTTTCCCGACTGGAAAGCGGGCAGTGAGCGCAACGC
AATTAATGTGAGTTAGCTCACTCATTAGGCACCCCAGGCTTTACACTTTATGCTTCCGGCTCGTATGTTG
TGTGGAATTGTGAGCGGATAACAATTTCACACAGGAAACAGCTATGACCATGATTACGCCAAGCTTGCAT
GCCTGCAGGTCGACTCTAGAGGATCCCCGGGTACCGAGCTCGAATTAGCTTGCATGCCTGCAGGTCAATT
CCCTGGCATTATGCCCAGTACATGACCTTATGGGACTTTCCTACTTGGCAGTACATCTACGTATTAGTCA
TCGCTATTACCATGGTGATGCGGTTTTGGCAGTACATCAATGGGCGTGGATAGCGGTTTGACTCACGGGG
ATTTCAAGTCTCCACCCCATTGACGTCAATGGGAGTTTGTTTTGGCACCAAAATCAACGGGACTTTCCAA
AATGTCGTAACAACTCCGCCCCATTGACGCAAATGGGCGGTAGGCGTGTACGGTGGGAGGTCTATATAAG
CAGAGCTCGTTTAGTGAACCGTCAGATCGCCTGGAGACGCCATCCACGCTGTTTTGACCTCCATAGGAGA
CACCGGGACCGATCCAGCCTGGGGATCCCGACCATGGCTTCGTACCCCTGCCATCAACACGCGTCTGCGT
TCGACCAGGCTGCGCGTTCTCGCGGCCATAGCAACCGACGTACGGCGTTGCGCCCTCGCCGGCAGCAAGA
AGCCACGGAAGTCCGCCTGGAGCAGAAAATGCCCACGCTACTGCGGGTTTATATAGACGGTCCTCACGGG
ATGGGGAAAACCACCACCACGCAACTGCTGGTGGCCCTGGGTTCGCGCGACGATATCGTCTACGTACCCG
AGCCGATGACTTACTGGCAGGTGCTGGGGGCTTCCGAGACAATCGCGAACATCTACACCACACAACACCG
CCTCGACCAGGGTGAGATATCGGCCGGGGACGCGGCGGTGGTAATGACAAGCGCCCAGATAACAATGGGC
ATGCCTTATGCCGTGACCGACGCCGTTCTGGCTCCTCATATCGGGGGGGAGGCTGGGAGCTCACATGCCC
CGCCCCCGGCCCTCACCCTCATCTTCGACCGCCATCCCATCGCCGCCCTCCTGTGCTACCCGGCCGCGCG
ATACCTTATGGGCAGCATGACCCCCCAGGCCGTGCTGGCGTTCGTGGCCCTCATCCCGCCGACCTTGCCC
GGCACAAACATCGTGTTGGGGGCCCTTCCGGAGGACAGACACATCGACCGCCTGGCCAAACGCCAGCGCC
CCGGCGAGCGGCTTGACCTGGCTATGCTGGCCGCGATTCGCCGCGTTTACGGGCTGCTTGCCAATACGGT
GCGGTATCTGCAGGGCGGCGGGTCGTGGCGGGAGGATTGGGGACAGCTTTCGGGGACGGCCGTGCCGCCC
CAGGGTGCCGAGCCCCAGAGCAACGCGGGCCCACGACCCCATATCGGGGACACGTTATTTACCCTGTTTC
GGGCCCCCGAGTTGCTGGCCCCCAACGGCGACCTGTACAACGTGTTTGCCTGGGCCTTGGACGTCTTGGC
CAAACGCCTCCGTCCCATGCACGTCTTTATCCTGGATTACGACCAATCGCCCGCCGGCTGCCGGGACGCC
CTGCTGCAACTTACCTCCGGGATGGTCCAGACCCACGTCACCACCCCCGGCTCCATACCGACGATCTGCG
ACCTGGCGCGCACGTTTGCCCGGGAGATGGGGGAGGCTAACTGAGGATCCCACGTCACTATTGTATACTC
TATATTATACTCTATGTTATACTCTGTAATCCTACTCAATAAACGTGTCACGCCTGTGAAACCGTACTAA
GTCTCCCGTGTATTCTTATCACCATCAGGTGACATCCTCGCCCAGGCTGTCAATCATGCCGGTATCGATT
CCAGTAGCACCGGCCCCACGCTGACAACCCACTCTTGCAGCGTTAGCAGCGCCCCTCTTAACAAGCCGAC
CCCCACCAGCGTCGCGGTTACTAACACTCCTCTCCCCGACCTGCAGCCCAGCT
Features (pLannotate 1.2.2; 24 found; start..end, strand, type, name):
     13..75      +  CDS            OR1F12 (fragment): OR1FC_HUMAN - Also known as OR1F12P. Protein inferred from homology: Swiss-Prot protein existence level 3. Odorant receptor. From Homo sapiens (Human).
     82..297     -  CDS            C9orf85 (fragment): CI085_HUMAN - Experimental evidence at protein level: Swiss-Prot protein existence level 1. From Homo sapiens (Human).
    304..325     -  promoter       ADH1 promoter (fragment): S. cerevisiae ADH1; promoter for alcohol dehydrogenase 1
    501..800     +  CDS            SOX5 (fragment): SOX5_HUMAN - Experimental evidence at protein level: Swiss-Prot protein existence level 1. Transcription factor involved in chondrocytes differentiation and cartilage formation. Specifically binds the 5'-AACAAT-3' DNA motif present in enhancers and super-enhancers and promotes expression of genes important for chondrogenesis, including cartilage matrix protein- coding genes, such as COL2A1 and AGC1. Required for overt chondrogenesis when condensed prechondrocytes differentiate into early stage chondrocytes: SOX5 and SOX6 cooperatively bind with SOX9 on active enhancers and super-enhancers asso
    834..887     +  CDS            3xFLAG (fragment): three tandem FLAG® epitope tags
    891..915     +  CDS            3xFLAG (fragment): three tandem FLAG® epitope tags
    999..1790    +  CDS            neo: KKA2_KLEPN - Also known as kan, nptII. Experimental evidence at protein level: Swiss-Prot protein existence level 1. Resistance to kanamycin, neomycin, paromomycin, ribostamycin, butirosin and gentamicin B. From Klebsiella pneumoniae.
   2315..2333    -  terminator     CYC1 terminator (fragment): S. cerevisiae CYC1; transcription terminator for CYC1
   2692..2848    +  CDS            lacZα (fragment): LacZα fragment of β-galactosidase; lacZ fragment
   2930..3745    -  CDS            KanR: aminoglycoside phosphotransferase; aph(3')-Ia; confers resistance to kanamycin in bacteria or G418 (Geneticin®) in eukaryotes
   3930..4070    +  CDS            TRA2_ECOLX (fragment): Protein predicted: Swiss-Prot protein existence level 4. Required for transposition of transposon Tn903. From Escherichia coli.
   4125..4713    +  rep_origin     ori: high-copy-number ColE1/pMB1/pBR322/pUC origin of replication
   5082..5171    +  CDS            lacI (fragment): lac repressor; lacI; The lac repressor binds to the lac operator to inhibit transcription in E. coli. This inhibition can be relieved by adding lactose or isopropyl-β-D-thiogalactopyranoside (IPTG).
   5184..5205    +  protein_bind   CAP binding site: CAP binding activates transcription in the presence of cAMP. E. coli catabolite activator protein
   5220..5250    +  promoter       lac promoter: promoter for the E. coli lac operon
   5258..5274    +  protein_bind   lac operator: The lac repressor binds to the lac operator to inhibit transcription in E. coli. This inhibition can be relieved by adding lactose or isopropyl-β-D-thiogalactopyranoside (IPTG). lac repressor encoded by lacI
   5311..5366    -  misc_feature   MCS: pUC18/19 multiple cloning site
   5367..5386    -  misc_feature   MCS (fragment): pUC18/19 multiple cloning site
   5392..5474    +  enhancer       CMV enhancer (fragment): human cytomegalovirus immediate early enhancer; contains an 18-bp deletion relative to the standard CMV enhancer
   5546..5563    -  promoter       CMV promoter (fragment): human cytomegalovirus (CMV) immediate early promoter
   5626..5677    +  promoter       CMVd2 promoter: truncated human cytomegalovirus (CMV) immediate early promoter that yields moderately reduced expression relative to the full-length promoter
   5768..5839    -  CDS            UL24_HHV11 (fragment): Experimental evidence at protein level: Swiss-Prot protein existence level 1. May participate in nuclear egress of viral particles. Plays a role in the dispersal of several host nucleolar proteins including NCL/nucleolin and NPM1. Since deletion of host NCL/nucleolin negatively impact on nuclear egress, UL24 supposedly acts on this process through its effect on host nucleoli. From Human herpesvirus 1 (strain 17) (HHV-1) (Human herpes simplex virus 1).
   5909..6904    +  CDS            ΔTK: truncated herpes simplex virus thymidine kinase (Salomon et al., 1995) confers sensitivity to nucleoside analogs such as acyclovir or ganciclovir
   7016..7177    +  CDS            UL122 (fragment): VIE2_HCMVT - Experimental evidence at protein level: Swiss-Prot protein existence level 1. Stimulates viral early and late gene expression and thus play a crucial role in the regulation of productive infection. In addition, activates quiescent cells to reenter the cell cycle and upregulates several E2F-responsive genes, which are responsible for pushing the cell into S phase. In S-phase, inhibits cellular DNA synthesis and blocks further cell cycle progression. From Human cytomegalovirus (strain Towne) (HHV-5) (Human herpesvirus 5).
