[The description below was written by a language model from this plasmid's Addgene catalogue record and pLannotate feature annotations shown in this document.]
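Description:
pFETCh_SOX5 is a homology-directed repair donor plasmid built on the pFETCh_Donor backbone, designed to add a C-terminal epitope tag to the endogenous human SOX5 gene by CRISPR-assisted knock-in. It is maintained in E. coli as a high-copy plasmid through a ColE1/pUC-type origin and selected with kanamycin via an aph(3')-Ia KanR gene. Remnants of a pUC-style lac promoter/operator, lacZα and multiple cloning site are also annotated.

The payload is a promoterless 3xFLAG-P2A-NeoR cassette flanked by SOX5 homology arms that were inserted by Gibson cloning. The feature table shows the 3' end of the SOX5 coding sequence immediately upstream of the 3xFLAG tag, followed by the neomycin phosphotransferase (neo) coding sequence. The P2A element stated in the catalogue entry is not separately annotated but would lie in the gap between them. After correct integration, the cell's own SOX5 promoter drives a single transcript. The 2A peptide separates FLAG-tagged SOX5 from the resistance protein, so drug selection enriches for in-frame insertions at an expressed locus. Outside the homology region, the annotation also detects a truncated HSV thymidine kinase (ΔTK) preceded by CMV enhancer/promoter fragments. Such a cassette could serve for counter-selection against random integration of the backbone, although the record does not state this purpose. Several short hits to unrelated human, yeast and viral sequences are probably incidental matches within the genomic arms or junctions.

According to the depositor, the donor was co-transfected with a SOX5-targeting Cas9/guide plasmid into HepG2 cells, and editing was confirmed by PCR. The tagged line was used for anti-FLAG ChIP-seq (the CETCh-seq approach) and for immunoprecipitation–mass spectrometry, which identified SOX5.
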