Addgene plasmid #86292: pFETCh_SOX5
Purpose: Donor vector for 3' FLAG tag of human SOX5
Depositing lab: Eric Mendenhall & Richard M. Myers. Depositing organization: University of Alabama in Huntsville. Publication: CETCh-seq: CRISPR epitope tagging ChIP-seq of DNA-binding proteins. Savic D, Partridge EC, Newberry KM, Smith SB, Meadows SK, Roberts BS, Mackiewicz M, Mendenhall EM, Myers RM. Genome Res. 2015 Sep 9. 10.1101/gr.193540.115 PubMed 26355004.
Backbone
  Vector backbone: pFETCh_Donor
  Vector type: CRISPR
Growth in bacteria
  Bacterial resistance: Kanamycin, 50 μg/mL
  Growth temperature: 37°C
  Growth strain: DH5alpha
  Copy number: High Copy
Gene/Insert
  Gene/Insert name: SOX5 homology arms
  Species: H. sapiens (human)
  Entrez Gene: SOX5 (a.k.a. L-SOX5, L-SOX5B, L-SOX5F, LAMSHF)
  Tag / fusion protein: 3XFLAG-P2A-NeoR (C terminal on insert)
  Cloning method: Gibson Cloning
  Sequencing primers: 5′ acgcctgtgaaaccgtacta; 3′ aactgttgggaagggcgatc
Terms and licenses: Academic/Nonprofit Terms; Industry Terms: Not Available to Industry
Depositor comments: This plasmid was co-transfected along with PX458_SOX5_1 into HepG2 cells, and genomic editing was verified by PCR. We performed ChIP-seq on this cell line using anti-FLAG Sigma F1804 and obtained data that passed our quality tests. Immunoprecipitation with anti-FLAG Sigma F1804 followed by mass spectrometry identified SOX5. All released data, including ChIP-seq files and validation data, are available at the ENCODE web portal: https://www.encodeproject.org/search/?searchTerm=flag&type=Experiment&lab.title=Richard+Myers%2C+HAIB . Note: This plasmid is part of the Mendenhall and Meyers CRISPR-based Tagging system to add a tag (currently using FLAG) to endogenous proteins. Please see https://www.addgene.org/crispr/tagging/ for more details.
How to cite: pFETCh_SOX5 was a gift from Eric Mendenhall & Richard M. Myers (Addgene plasmid # 86292 ; http://n2t.net/addgene:86292 ; RRID:Addgene_86292)
